>Addgene plasmid #188976 | pX335-U6-Chimeric_BB-CBh-hSpCas9n(D10A)_g2_CASH-1 | addgene full sequence | sequence record 370988 | Addgene NGS Result
GAGGGCCTATTTCCCATGATTCCTTCATATTTGCATATACGATACAAGGCTGTTAGAGAGATAATTGGAA
TTAATTTGACTGTAAACACAAAGATATTAGTACAAAATACGTGACGTAGAAAGTAATAATTTCTTGGGTA
GTTTGCAGTTTTAAAATTATGTTTTAAAATGGACTATCATATGCTTACCGTAACTTGAAAGTATTTCGAT
TTCTTGGCTTTATATATCTTGTGGAAAGGACGAAACACCGTCCTAAGACCACCCTGAGCGTTTTAGAGCT
AGAAATAGCAAGTTAAAATAAGGCTAGTCCGTTATCAACTTGAAAAAGTGGCACCGAGTCGGTGCTTTTT
TGTTTTAGAGCTAGAAATAGCAAGTTAAAATAAGGCTAGTCCGTTTTTAGCGCGTGCGCCAATTCTGCAG
ACAAATGGCTCTAGAGGTACCCGTTACATAACTTACGGTAAATGGCCCGCCTGGCTGACCGCCCAACGAC
CCCCGCCCATTGACGTCAATAGTAACGCCAATAGGGACTTTCCATTGACGTCAATGGGTGGAGTATTTAC
GGTAAACTGCCCACTTGGCAGTACATCAAGTGTATCATATGCCAAGTACGCCCCCTATTGACGTCAATGA
CGGTAAATGGCCCGCCTGGCATTGTGCCCAGTACATGACCTTATGGGACTTTCCTACTTGGCAGTACATC
TACGTATTAGTCATCGCTATTACCATGGTCGAGGTGAGCCCCACGTTCTGCTTCACTCTCCCCATCTCCC
CCCCCTCCCCACCCCCAATTTTGTATTTATTTATTTTTTAATTATTTTGTGCAGCGATGGGGGCGGGGGG
GGGGGGGGGGCGCGCGCCRGGGGGGGGGGGGGGGGGSGGGGGGGGGGGSGGGGSGRGGCGGAGAGGTGCG
GCGGCAGCCAATCAGAGCGGCGCGCTCCGAAAGTTTCCTTTTATGGCGAGGCGGCGGCGGCGGCGGCCCT
ATAAAAAGCGAAGCGCGCGGCGGGCGGGAGTCGCTGCGCGCTGCCTTCGCCCCGTGCCCCGCTCCGCCGC
CGCCTCGCGCCGCCCGCCCCGGCTCTGACTGACCGCGTTACTCCCACAGGTGAGCGGGCGGGACGGCCCT
TCTCCTCCGGGCTGTAATTAGCTGAGCAAGAGGTAAGGGTTTAAGGGATGGTTGGTTGGTGGGGTATTAA
TGTTTAATTACCTGGAGCACCTGCCTGAAATCACTTTTTTTCAGGTTGGACCGGTGCCACCATGTACCCA
TACGATGTTCCAGATTACGCTTCGCCGAAGAAAAAGCGCAAGGTCGAAGCGTCCGACAAGAAGTACAGCA
TCGGCCTGGCCATCGGCACCAACTCTGTGGGCTGGGCCGTGATCACCGACGAGTACAAGGTGCCCAGCAA
GAAATTCAAGGTGCTGGGCAACACCGACCGGCACAGCATCAAGAAGAACCTGATCGGAGCCCTGCTGTTC
GACAGCGGCGAAACAGCCGAGGCCACCCGGCTGAAGAGAACCGCCAGAAGAAGATACACCAGACGGAAGA
ACCGGATCTGCTATCTGCAAGAGATCTTCAGCAACGAGATGGCCAAGGTGGACGACAGCTTCTTCCACAG
ACTGGAAGAGTCCTTCCTGGTGGAAGAGGATAAGAAGCACGAGCGGCACCCCATCTTCGGCAACATCGTG
GACGAGGTGGCCTACCACGAGAAGTACCCCACCATCTACCACCTGAGAAAGAAACTGGTGGACAGCACCG
ACAAGGCCGACCTGCGGCTGATCTATCTGGCCCTGGCCCACATGATCAAGTTCCGGGGCCACTTCCTGAT
CGAGGGCGACCTGAACCCCGACAACAGCGACGTGGACAAGCTGTTCATCCAGCTGGTGCAGACCTACAAC
CAGCTGTTCGAGGAAAACCCCATCAACGCCAGCGGCGTGGACGCCAAGGCCATCCTGTCTGCCAGACTGA
GCAAGAGCAGACGGCTGGAAAATCTGATCGCCCAGCTGCCCGGCGAGAAGAAGAATGGCCTGTTCGGCAA
CCTGATTGCCCTGAGCCTGGGCCTGACCCCCAACTTCAAGAGCAACTTCGACCTGGCCGAGGATGCCAAA
CTGCAGCTGAGCAAGGACACCTACGACGACGACCTGGACAACCTGCTGGCCCAGATCGGCGACCAGTACG
CCGACCTGTTTCTGGCCGCCAAGAACCTGTCCGACGCCATCCTGCTGAGCGACATCCTGAGAGTGAACAC
CGAGATCACCAAGGCCCCCCTGAGCGCCTCTATGATCAAGAGATACGACGAGCACCACCAGGACCTGACC
CTGCTGAAAGCTCTCGTGCGGCAGCAGCTGCCTGAGAAGTACAAAGAGATTTTCTTCGACCAGAGCAAGA
ACGGCTACGCCGGCTACATTGACGGCGGAGCCAGCCAGGAAGAGTTCTACAAGTTCATCAAGCCCATCCT
GGAAAAGATGGACGGCACCGAGGAACTGCTCGTGAAGCTGAACAGAGAGGACCTGCTGCGGAAGCAGCGG
ACCTTCGACAACGGCAGCATCCCCCACCAGATCCACCTGGGAGAGCTGCACGCCATTCTGCGGCGGCAGG
AAGATTTTTACCCATTCCTGAAGGACAACCGGGAAAAGATCGAGAAGATCCTGACCTTCCGCATCCCCTA
CTACGTGGGCCCTCTGGCCAGGGGAAACAGCAGATTCGCCTGGATGACCAGAAAGAGCGAGGAAACCATC
ACCCCCTGGAACTTCGAGGAAGTGGTGGACAAGGGCGCTTCCGCCCAGAGCTTCATCGAGCGGATGACCA
ACTTCGATAAGAACCTGCCCAACGAGAAGGTGCTGCCCAAGCACAGCCTGCTGTACGAGTACTTCACCGT
GTATAACGAGCTGACCAAAGTGAAATACGTGACCGAGGGAATGAGAAAGCCCGCCTTCCTGAGCGGCGAG
CAGAAAAAGGCCATCGTGGACCTGCTGTTCAAGACCAACCGGAAAGTGACCGTGAAGCAGCTGAAAGAGG
ACTACTTCAAGAAAATCGAGTGCTTCGACTCCGTGGAAATCTCCGGCGTGGAAGATCGGTTCAACGCCTC
CCTGGGCACATACCACGATCTGCTGAAAATTATCAAGGACAAGGACTTCCTGGACAATGAGGAAAACGAG
GACATTCTGGAAGATATCGTGCTGACCCTGACACTGTTTGAGGACAGAGAGATGATCGAGGAACGGCTGA
AAACCTATGCCCACCTGTTCGACGACAAAGTGATGAAGCAGCTGAAGCGGCGGAGATACACCGGCTGGGG
CAGGCTGAGCCGGAAGCTGATCAACGGCATCCGGGACAAGCAGTCCGGCAAGACAATCCTGGATTTCCTG
AAGTCCGACGGCTTCGCCAACAGAAACTTCATGCAGCTGATCCACGACGACAGCCTGACCTTTAAAGAGG
ACATCCAGAAAGCCCAGGTGTCCGGCCAGGGCGATAGCCTGCACGAGCACATTGCCAATCTGGCCGGCAG
CCCCGCCATTAAGAAGGGCATCCTGCAGACAGTGAAGGTGGTGGACGAGCTCGTGAAAGTGATGGGCCGG
CACAAGCCCGAGAACATCGTGATCGAAATGGCCAGAGAGAACCAGACCACCCAGAAGGGACAGAAGAACA
GCCGCGAGAGAATGAAGCGGATCGAAGAGGGCATCAAAGAGCTGGGCAGCCAGATCCTGAAAGAACACCC
CGTGGAAAACACCCAGCTGCAGAACGAGAAGCTGTACCTGTACTACCTGCAGAATGGGCGGGATATGTAC
GTGGACCAGGAACTGGACATCAACCGGCTGTCCGACTACGATGTGGACCATATCGTGCCTCAGAGCTTTC
TGAAGGACGACTCCATCGACAACAAGGTGCTGACCAGAAGCGACAAGAACCGGGGCAAGAGCGACAACGT
GCCCTCCGAAGAGGTCGTGAAGAAGATGAAGAACTACTGGCGGCAGCTGCTGAACGCCAAGCTGATTACC
CAGAGAAAGTTCGACAATCTGACCAAGGCCGAGAGAGGCGGCCTGAGCGAACTGGATAAGGCCGGCTTCA
TCAAGAGACAGCTGGTGGAAACCCGGCAGATCACAAAGCACGTGGCACAGATCCTGGACTCCCGGATGAA
CACTAAGTACGACGAGAATGACAAGCTGATCCGGGAAGTGAAAGTGATCACCCTGAAGTCCAAGCTGGTG
TCCGATTTCCGGAAGGATTTCCAGTTTTACAAAGTGCGCGAGATCAACAACTACCACCACGCCCACGACG
CCTACCTGAACGCCGTCGTGGGAACCGCCCTGATCAAAAAGTACCCTAAGCTGGAAAGCGAGTTCGTGTA
CGGCGACTACAAGGTGTACGACGTGCGGAAGATGATCGCCAAGAGCGAGCAGGAAATCGGCAAGGCTACC
GCCAAGTACTTCTTCTACAGCAACATCATGAACTTTTTCAAGACCGAGATTACCCTGGCCAACGGCGAGA
TCCGGAAGCGGCCTCTGATCGAGACAAACGGCGAAACCGGGGAGATCGTGTGGGATAAGGGCCGGGATTT
TGCCACCGTGCGGAAAGTGCTGAGCATGCCCCAAGTGAATATCGTGAAAAAGACCGAGGTGCAGACAGGC
GGCTTCAGCAAAGAGTCTATCCTGCCCAAGAGGAACAGCGATAAGCTGATCGCCAGAAAGAAGGACTGGG
ACCCTAAGAAGTACGGCGGCTTCGACAGCCCCACCGTGGCCTATTCTGTGCTGGTGGTGGCCAAAGTGGA
AAAGGGCAAGTCCAAGAAACTGAAGAGTGTGAAAGAGCTGCTGGGGATCACCATCATGGAAAGAAGCAGC
TTCGAGAAGAATCCCATCGACTTTCTGGAAGCCAAGGGCTACAAAGAAGTGAAAAAGGACCTGATCATCA
AGCTGCCTAAGTACTCCCTGTTCGAGCTGGAAAACGGCCGGAAGAGAATGCTGGCCTCTGCCGGCGAACT
GCAGAAGGGAAACGAACTGGCCCTGCCCTCCAAATATGTGAACTTCCTGTACCTGGCCAGCCACTATGAG
AAGCTGAAGGGCTCCCCCGAGGATAATGAGCAGAAACAGCTGTTTGTGGAACAGCACAAGCACTACCTGG
ACGAGATCATCGAGCAGATCAGCGAGTTCTCCAAGAGAGTGATCCTGGCCGACGCTAATCTGGACAAAGT
GCTGTCCGCCTACAACAAGCACCGGGATAAGCCCATCAGAGAGCAGGCCGAGAATATCATCCACCTGTTT
ACCCTGACCAATCTGGGAGCCCCTGCCGCCTTCAAGTACTTTGACACCACCATCGACCGGAAGAGGTACA
CCAGCACCAAAGAGGTGCTGGACGCCACCCTGATCCACCAGAGCATCACCGGCCTGTACGAGACACGGAT
CGACCTGTCTCAGCTGGGAGGCGACAGCCCCAAGAAGAAGAGAAAGGTGGAGGCCAGCTAAGAATTCCTA
GAGCTCGCTGATCAGCCTCGACTGTGCCTTCTAGTTGCCAGCCATCTGTTGTTTGCCCCTCCCCCGTGCC
TTCCTTGACCCTGGAAGGTGCCACTCCCACTGTCCTTTCCTAATAAAATGAGGAAATTGCATCGCATTGT
CTGAGTAGGTGTCATTCTATTCTGGGGGGTGGGGTGGGGCAGGACAGCAAGGGGGAGGATTGGGAAGAGA
ATAGCAGGCATGCTGGGGAGCGGCCGCAGGAACCCCTAGTGATGGAGTTGGCCACTCCCTCTCTGCGCGC
TCGCTCGCTCACTGAGGCCGGGCGACCAAAGGTCGCCCGACGCCCGGGCTTTGCCCGGGCGGCCTCAGTG
AGCGAGCGAGCGCGCAGCTGCCTGCAGGGGCGCCTGATGCGGTATTTTCTCCTTACGCATCTGTGCGGTA
TTTCACACCGCATA
[95 nt withheld, positions 5895-5989]
T
[46 nt withheld, positions 5991-6036]
C
[141 nt withheld, positions 6038-6178]
CCTTTGACGTTGGAGTCCACGTTCTTT
[37 nt withheld, positions 6206-6242]
ACTCTATCTCGGGCTATTCTTTTGATTTATAAGGGATTTTGCCGATTTCGGTCTATTGGTTAAAAAATGA
GCTGATTTAACAAAAATTTAACGCGAATTTTAACAAAATATTAACGTTTACAATTTTATGGTGCACTCTC
AGTACAATCTGCTCTGATGCCGCATAGTTAAGCCAGCCCCGACACCCGCCAACACCCGCTGACGCGCCCT
GACGGGCTTGTCTGCTCCCGGCATCCGCTTACAGACAAGCTGTGACCGTCTCCGGGAGCTGCATGTGTCA
GAGGTTTTCACCGTCATCACCGAAACGCGCGAGACGAAAGGGCCTCGTGATACGCCTATTTTTATAGGTT
AATGTCATGATAATAATGGTTTCTTAGACGTCAGGTGGCACTTTTCGGGGAAATGTGCGCGGAACCCCTA
TTTGTTTATTTTTCTAAATACATTCAAATATGTATCCGCTCATGAGACAATAACCCTGATAAATGCTTCA
ATAATATTGAAAAAGGAAGAGTATGAGTATTCAACATTTCCGTGTCGCCCTTATTCCCTTTTTTGCGGCA
TTTTGCCTTCCTGTTTTTGCTCACCCAGAAACGCTGGTGAAAGTAAAAGATGCTGAAGATCAGTTGGGTG
CACGAGTGGGTTACATCGAACTGGATCTCAACAGCGGTAAGATCCTTGAGAGTTTTCGCCCCGAAGAACG
TTTTCCAATGATGAGCACTTTTAAAGTTCTGCTATGTGGCGCGGTATTATCCCGTATTGACGCCGGGCAA
GAGCAACTCGGTCGCCGCATACACTATTCTCAGAATGACTTGGTTGAGTACTCACCAGTCACAGAAAAGC
ATCTTACGGATGGCATGACAGTAAGAGAATTATGCAGTGCTGCCATAACCATGAGTGATAACACTGCGGC
CAACTTACTTCTGACAACGATCGGAGGACCGAAGGAGCTAACCGCTTTTTTGCACAACATGGGGGATCAT
GTAACTCGCCTTGATCGTTGGGAACCGGAGCTGAATGAAGCCATACCAAACGACGAGCGTGACACCACGA
TGCCTGTAGCAATGGCAACAACGTTGCGCAAACTATTAACTGGCGAACTACTTACTCTAGCTTCCCGGCA
ACAATTAATAGACTGGATGGAGGCGGATAAAGTTGCAGGACCACTTCTGCGCTCGGCCCTTCCGGCTGGC
TGGTTTATTGCTGATAAATCTGGAGCCGGTGAGCGTGGAAGCCGCGGTATCATTGCAGCACTGGGGCCAG
ATGGTAAGCCCTCCCGTATCGTAGTTATCTACACGACGGGGAGTCAGGCAACTATGGATGAACGAAATAG
ACAGATCGCTGAGATAGGTGCCTCACTGATTAAGCATTGGTAACTGTCAGACCAAGTTTACTCATATATA
CTTTAGATTGATTTAAAACTTCATTTTTAATTTAAAAGGATCTAGGTGAAGATCCTTTTTGATAATCTCA
TGACCAAAATCCCTTAACGTGAGTTTTCGTTCCACTGAGCGTCAGACCCCGTAGAAAAGATCAAAGGATC
TTCTTGAGATCCTTTTTTTCTGCGCGTAATCTGCTGCTTGCAAACAAAAAAACCACCGCTACCAGCGGTG
GTTTGTTTGCCGGATCAAGAGCTACCAACTCTTTTTCCGAAGGTAACTGGCTTCAGCAGAGCGCAGATAC
CAAATACTGTTCTTCTAGTGTAGCCGTAGTTAGGCCACCACTTCAAGAACTCTGTAGCACCGCCTACATA
CCTCGCTCTGCTAATCCTGTTACCAGTGGCTGCTGCCAGTGGCGATAAGTCGTGTCTTACCGGGTTGGAC
TCAAGACGATAGTTACCGGATAAGGCGCAGCGGTCGGGCTGAACGGGGGGTTCGTGCACACAGCCCAGCT
TGGAGCGAACGACCTACACCGAACTGAGATACCTACAGCGTGAGCTATGAGAAAGCGCCACGCTTCCCGA
AGGGAGAAAGGCGGACAGGTATCCGGTAAGCGGCAGGGTCGGAACAGGAGAGCGCACGAGGGAGCTTCCA
GGGGGAAACGCCTGGTATCTTTATAGTCCTGTCGGGTTTCGCCACCTCTGACTTGAGCGTCGATTTTTGT
GATGCTCGTCAGGGGGGCGGAGCCTATGGAAAAACGCCAGCAACGCGGCCTTTTTACGGTTCCTGGCCTT
TTGCTGGCCTTTTGCTCACATGT
Features (pLannotate 1.2.2; 18 found; start..end, strand, type, name):
      1..241     +  promoter       U6 promoter: RNA polymerase III promoter for human U6 snRNA
    270..345     +  misc_RNA       gRNA scaffold: guide RNA scaffold for the Streptococcus pyogenes CRISPR/Cas9 system
    352..395     +  misc_RNA       gRNA scaffold (fragment): guide RNA scaffold for the Streptococcus pyogenes CRISPR/Cas9 system
    442..727     +  enhancer       CMV enhancer: human cytomegalovirus immediate early enhancer; contains an 18-bp deletion relative to the standard CMV enhancer
    729..1006    +  promoter       chicken β-actin promoter: No description available
   1007..1234    +  intron         hybrid intron: hybrid between chicken β-actin (CBA) and minute virus of mice (MMV) introns (Gray et al., 2011)
   1255..1282    +  CDS            3xHA (fragment): three tandem HA epitope tags
   1315..3030    +  CDS            Cas9(N): N-terminal portion of Streptococcus pyogenes Cas9 (Zetsche et al., 2015)
   2917..5415    +  CDS            Cas9(C): C-terminal portion of Streptococcus pyogenes Cas9 (Zetsche et al., 2015)
   5482..5593    +  polyA_signal   bGH poly(A) signal: bovine growth hormone polyadenylation signal
   5698..5838    +  repeat_region  AAV2 ITR: inverted terminal repeat of adeno-associated virus serotype 2 inverted
   5843..5894    -  misc_feature   bom (fragment): basis of mobility region from pBR322
   5913..6368    +  rep_origin     f1 ori (sequence partly withheld): f1 bacteriophage origin of replication; arrow indicates direction of (+) strand synthesis
   6369..6418    -  misc_feature   bom (fragment): basis of mobility region from pBR322
   6520..6555    -  CDS            rop (fragment): Rop protein, which maintains plasmids at low copy number; rop
   6650..6754    +  promoter       AmpR promoter: bla
   6755..7615    +  CDS            AmpR: β-lactamase; bla; confers resistance to ampicillin, carbenicillin, and related antibiotics
   7786..8374    +  rep_origin     ori: high-copy-number ColE1/pMB1/pBR322/pUC origin of replication
