[The description below was written by a language model from this plasmid's Addgene catalogue record and pLannotate feature annotations shown in this document.]
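Description:
pX335-U6-Chimeric_BB-CBh-hSpCas9n(D10A)_g2_CASH-1 is an 8.4 kb mammalian expression plasmid that delivers both components of a CRISPR nickase system from a single vector. It is built on a pUC-type backbone with a high-copy ColE1/pUC origin and a β-lactamase gene for ampicillin selection in E. coli. The backbone also contains an f1 phage origin and a single annotated AAV2 inverted terminal repeat downstream of the Cas9 cassette. With only one ITR detected, the feature table gives no indication that the plasmid functions as an AAV packaging vector.

The plasmid carries two expression units. A human U6 RNA polymerase III promoter drives a chimeric single guide RNA, in which the inserted "g2" spacer, directed against a human target, sits between the promoter and the S. pyogenes gRNA scaffold. A partial second scaffold fragment is annotated immediately after the first. The record does not name the genomic locus targeted by g2. Downstream, the CBh hybrid promoter (CMV enhancer, chicken β-actin promoter and a hybrid CBA/MVM intron) drives human codon-optimized SpCas9, terminated by the bovine growth hormone polyadenylation signal. The annotation software splits the Cas9 gene into overlapping N- and C-terminal halves, but these together span one continuous coding region. A short epitope-tag-like fragment lies just upstream of it. According to the name and stated purpose, the enzyme carries the D10A mutation, which inactivates the RuvC domain so that Cas9 nicks only one DNA strand. Such nickases are commonly used with paired guides to reduce off-target cleavage. The associated publication concerns generating induced pluripotent stem cells with CRISPR/Cas9 tools.
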