Addgene plasmid #188976: pX335-U6-Chimeric_BB-CBh-hSpCas9n(D10A)_g2_CASH-1
Purpose: A human codon-optimized SpCas9 nickase and chimeric g2 guide RNA expression plasmid.
Depositing lab: Sangdun Choi. Depositing organization: Ajou University. Publication: An Alternate Approach to Generate Induced Pluripotent Stem Cells with Precise CRISPR/Cas9 Tool. Javaid N, Choi S. Stem Cells Int. 2022 Sep 22;2022:4537335. doi: 10.1155/2022/4537335. eCollection 2022. PubMed 36187228.
Backbone
  Vector backbone: pUC ori vector
  Vector type: Mammalian Expression
Growth in bacteria
  Bacterial resistance: Ampicillin, 100 μg/mL
  Growth temperature: 37°C
  Growth strain: DH5alpha
  Copy number: High Copy
Gene/Insert
  Gene/Insert name: g2 guide RNA
  gRNA/shRNA sequence: CACCGTCCTAAGACCACCCTGAGC
  Species: H. sapiens (human)
  Cloning method: Restriction Enzyme; 5′ cloning site unknown (unknown if destroyed); 3′ cloning site unknown (unknown if destroyed)
  Sequencing primers: 5′ unknown
Terms and licenses: Academic/Nonprofit Terms; Industry Terms: Not Available to Industry
How to cite: pX335-U6-Chimeric_BB-CBh-hSpCas9n(D10A)_g2_CASH-1 was a gift from Sangdun Choi (Addgene plasmid # 188976 ; http://n2t.net/addgene:188976 ; RRID:Addgene_188976)
